>Addgene plasmid #81625 | pDONR223_HIST1H3B_p.L101W | addgene full sequence | sequence record 167365 | Addgene NGS Result
GGCAGTTCCCTACTCTCGCGTTAACGCTAGCATGGATGTTTTCCCAGTCACGACGTTGTAAAACGACGGC
CAGTCTTAAGCTCGGGCCCCAAATAATGATTTTATTTTGACTGATAGTGACCTGTTCGTTGCAACAAATT
GATGAGCAATGCTTTTTTATAATGCCAACTTTGTACAAAAAAGTTGGCACCATGGCTCGTACTAAACAGA
CAGCTCGGAAATCCACCGGCGGTAAAGCGCCACGCAAGCAGCTGGCTACCAAGGCTGCTCGCAAGAGCGC
GCCGGCTACCGGCGGCGTGAAAAAGCCTCACCGTTACCGCCCGGGCACTGTGGCTCTGCGCGAGATCCGC
CGCTACCAAAAGTCGACCGAGTTGCTGATTCGGAAGCTGCCGTTCCAGCGCCTGGTGCGAGAAATCGCCC
AAGACTTCAAGACCGATCTTCGCTTCCAGAGCTCTGCGGTGATGGCGCTGCAGGAGGCTTGTGAGGCCTA
CTGGGTAGGGCTCTTTGAGGACACAAACCTTTGCGCCATCCATGCTAAGCGAGTGACTATTATGCCCAAA
GACATCCAGCTCGCTCGCCGCATTCGCGGAGAAAGAGCGTTGCCAACTTTCTTGTACAAAGTTGGCATTA
TAAGAAAGCATTGCTTATCAATTTGTTGCAACGAACAGGTCACTATCAGTCAAAATAAAATCATTATTTG
CCATCCAGCTGATATCCCCTATAGTGAGTCGTATTACATGGTCATAGCTGTTTCCTGGCAGCTCTGGCCC
GTGTCTCAAAATCTCTGATGTTACATTGCACAAGATAAAAATATATCATCATGCCTCCTCTAGACCAGCC
AGGACAGAAATGCCTCGACTTCGCTGCTACCCAAGGTTGCCGGGTGACGCACACCGTGGAAACGGATGAA
GGCACGAACCCAGTGGACATAAGCCTGTTCGGTTCGTAAGCTGTAATGCAAGTAGCGTATGCGCTCACGC
AACTGGTCCAGAACCTTGACCGAACGCAGCGGTGGTAACGGCGCAGTGGCGGTTTTCATGGCTTGTTATG
ACTGTTTTTTTGGGGTACAGTCTATGCCTCGGGCATCCAAGCAGCAAGCGCGTTACGCCGTGGGTCGATG
TTTGATGTTATGGAGCAGCAACGATGTTACGCAGCAGGGCAGTCGCCCTAAAACAAAGTTAAACATTATG
AGGGAAGCGGTGATCGCCGAAGTATCGACTCAACTATCAGAGGTAGTTGGCGTCATCGAGCGCCATCTCG
AACCGACGTTGCTGGCCGTACATTTGTACGGCTCCGCAGTGGATGGCGGCCTGAAGCCACACAGTGATAT
TGATTTGCTGGTTACGGTGACCGTAAGGCTTGATGAAACAACGCGGCGAGCTTTGATCAACGACCTTTTG
GAAACTTCGGCTTCCCCTGGAGAGAGCGAGATTCTCCGCGCTGTAGAAGTCACCATTGTTGTGCACGACG
ACATCATTCCGTGGCGTTATCCAGCTAAGCGCGAACTGCAATTTGGAGAATGGCAGCGCAATGACATTCT
TGCAGGTATCTTCGAGCCAGCCACGATCGACATTGATCTGGCTATCTTGCTGACAAAAGCAAGAGAACAT
AGCGTTGCCTTGGTAGGTCCAGCGGCGGAGGAACTCTTTGATCCGGTTCCTGAACAGGATCTATTTGAGG
CGCTAAATGAAACCTTAACGCTATGGAACTCGCCGCCCGACTGGGCTGGCGATGAGCGAAATGTAGTGCT
TACGTTGTCCCGCATTTGGTACAGCGCAGTAACCGGCAAAATCGCGCCGAAGGATGTCGCTGCCGACTGG
GCAATGGAGCGCCTGCCGGCCCAGTATCAGCCCGTCATACTTGAAGCTAGACAGGCTTATCTTGGACAAG
AAGAAGATCGCTTGGCCTCGCGCGCAGATCAGTTGGAAGAATTTGTCCACTACGTGAAAGGCGAGATCAC
CAAGGTAGTCGGCAAATAACCCTCGAGCCACCCATGACCAAAATCCCTTAACGTGAGTTACGCGTCGTTC
CACTGAGCGTCAGACCCCGTAGAAAAGATCAAAGGATCTTCTTGAGATCCTTTTTTTCTGCGCGTAATCT
GCTGCTTGCAAACAAAAAAACCACCGCTACCAGCGGTGGTTTGTTTGCCGGATCAAGAGCTACCAACTCT
TTTTCCGAAGGTAACTGGCTTCAGCAGAGCGCAGATACCAAATACTGTTCTTCTAGTGTAGCCGTAGTTA
GGCCACCACTTCAAGAACTCTGTAGCACCGCCTACATACCTCGCTCTGCTAATCCTGTTACCAGTGGCTG
CTGCCAGTGGCGATAAGTCGTGTCTTACCGGGTTGGACTCAAGACGATAGTTACCGGATAAGGCGCAGCG
GTCGGGCTGAACGGGGGGTTCGTGCACACAGCCCAGCTTGGAGCGAACGACCTACACCGAACTGAGATAC
CTACAGCGTGAGCTATGAGAAAGCGCCACGCTTCCCGAAGGGAGAAAGGCGGACAGGTATCCGGTAAGCG
GCAGGGTCGGAACAGGAGAGCGCACGAGGGAGCTTCCAGGGGGAAACGCCTGGTATCTTTATAGTCCTGT
CGGGTTTCGCCACCTCTGACTTGAGCGTCGATTTTTGTGATGCTCGTCAGGGGGGCGGAGCCTATGGAAA
AACGCCAGCAACGCGGCCTTTTTACGGTTCCTGGCCTTTTGCTGGCCTTTTGCTCACATGTTCTTTCCTG
CGTTATCCCCTGATTCTGTGGATAACCGTATTACCGCCTTTGAGTGAGCTGATACCGCTCGCCGCAGCCG
AACGACCGAGCGCAGCGAGTCAGTGAGCGAGGAAGCGGAAGAGCGCCCAATACGCAAACCGCCTCTCCCC
GCGCGTTGGCCGATTCATTAATGCAGCTGGCACGACAGGTTTCCCGACTGGAAAGCGGGCAGTGAGCGCA
ACGCAATTAATACGCGTACCGCTAGCCAGGAAGAGTTTGTAGAAACGCAAAAAGGCCATCCGTCAGGATG
GCCTTCTGCTTAGTTTGATGCCTGGCAGTTTATGGCGGGCGTCCTGCCCGCCACCCTCCGGGCCGTTGCT
TCACAACGTTCAAATCCGCTCCCGGCGGATTTGTCCTACTCAGGAGAGCGTTCACCGACAAACAACAGAT
AAAACGAAAGGCCCAGTCTTCCGACTGAGCCTTTCGTTTTATTTGATGCCT
Features (pLannotate 1.2.2; 12 found; start..end, strand, type, name):
     38..74      -  CDS            lacZα (fragment): LacZα fragment of β-galactosidase; lacZ fragment
     91..186     +  protein_bind   attL3: mutant version of attL; recombination site for the Gateway® LR reaction LR Clonase™
    192..599     +  CDS            H31_BOVIN: Experimental evidence at protein level: Swiss-Prot protein existence level 1. Core component of nucleosome. Nucleosomes wrap and compact DNA into chromatin, limiting DNA accessibility to the cellular machineries which require DNA as a template. Histones thereby play a central role in transcription regulation, DNA repair, DNA replication and chromosomal stability. DNA accessibility is regulated via a complex set of post-translational modifications of histones, also called histone code, and nucleosome remodeling. From Bos taurus (Bovine).
    604..699     -  protein_bind   attL3: mutant version of attL; recombination site for the Gateway® LR reaction LR Clonase™
    718..736     -  promoter       T7 promoter: promoter for bacteriophage T7 RNA polymerase
    926..949     +  promoter       Pc promoter (fragment): intI1 (promoter lies within the coding sequence); class 1 integron promoter
   1125..1181    +  CDS            GmR (fragment): gentamycin acetyltransferase; aacC1; confers resistance to gentamycin
   1188..1979    +  CDS            SmR: aminoglycoside adenylyltransferase (Murphy, 1985); aadA; confers resistance to spectinomycin and streptomycin
   2072..2660    +  rep_origin     ori: high-copy-number ColE1/pMB1/pBR322/pUC origin of replication
   2843..2935    +  CDS            lacI (fragment): lac repressor; lacI; The lac repressor binds to the lac operator to inhibit transcription in E. coli. This inhibition can be relieved by adding lactose or isopropyl-β-D-thiogalactopyranoside (IPTG).
   2990..3017    -  terminator     rrnB T2 terminator: transcription terminator T2 from the E. coli rrnB gene
   3149..3192    +  terminator     rrnB T1 terminator: Escherichia coli rrnB; transcription terminator T1 from the E. coli rrnB gene
