[The description below was written by a language model from this plasmid's Addgene catalogue record and pLannotate feature annotations shown in this document.]
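Description:
pDONR223_HIST1H3B_p.L101W is a Gateway entry clone built on the Invitrogen pDONR223 backbone. It carries the open reading frame of human HIST1H3B (current gene symbol H3C2), which encodes a canonical histone H3.1, with a leucine-to-tryptophan substitution at position 101. The sequenced plasmid is 3,201 nt long. It is propagated in E. coli at high copy from a ColE1/pUC-type origin and selected with spectinomycin through the aadA (SmR) aminoglycoside adenylyltransferase gene. That gene lies downstream of a fragment of a class 1 integron Pc promoter and a remnant of a gentamicin resistance gene. rrnB T1 and T2 terminators and small lacZα and lacI fragments are backbone remnants.

The roughly 400 bp histone coding sequence is flanked by two attL recombination sites. The automated annotation labels both sites as attL3 and matches the insert to bovine H3.1, which reflects the near-identity of histone H3 across mammals; the catalogue record gives the species as human. The entry vector has no promoter to drive the insert, so the ORF is not meant to be expressed from this plasmid. A T7 promoter lies just beyond the second attL site on the opposite strand, pointing back toward the insert. The clone is in the "open" configuration, meaning no stop codon directly follows the ORF, so an LR Clonase reaction into a suitable destination vector can fuse the protein to a C-terminal tag.

The plasmid belongs to the Target Accelerator Plasmid Collection, a set of wild-type and variant alleles assembled for systematic functional testing of rare cancer-associated mutations. Its intended use is as a source clone for moving the L101W histone H3 variant into expression vectors for such assays.
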