Addgene plasmid #81625: pDONR223_HIST1H3B_p.L101W
Purpose: Gateway Donor vector containing HIST1H3B , part of the Target Accelerator Plasmid Collection.
Depositing lab: Jesse Boehm & William Hahn & David Root. Depositing organization: Broad Institute. Publication: Systematic Functional Interrogation of Rare Cancer Variants Identifies Oncogenic Alleles. Kim E, Ilic N, Shrestha Y, Zou L, Kamburov A, Zhu C, Yang X, Lubonja R, Tran N, Nguyen C, Lawrence MS, Piccioni F, Bagul M, Doench JG, Chouinard CR, Wu X, Hogstrom L, Natoli T, Tamayo P, Horn H, Corsello SM, Lage K, Root DE, Subramanian A, Golub TR, Getz G, Boehm JS, Hahn WC. Cancer Discov. 2016 Jul;6(7):714-26. doi: 10.1158/2159-8290.CD-16-0160. Epub 2016 May 4. PubMed 27147599.
Backbone
  Vector backbone: pDONR223
  Backbone manufacturer: Invitrogen
  Backbone size w/o insert (bp): 2790
  Vector type: Gateway Entry vector
Growth in bacteria
  Bacterial resistance: Spectinomycin, 50 μg/mL
  Growth temperature: 37°C
  Growth strain: DH5alpha
  Copy number: High Copy
Gene/Insert
  Gene/Insert name: HIST1H3B
  Species: H. sapiens (human)
  Mutation: L101W
  GenBank ID: NM_003537.3
  Entrez Gene: H3C2 (a.k.a. H3/l, H3C1, H3C10, H3C11, H3C12, H3C3, H3C4, H3C6, H3C7, H3C8, H3FL, HIST1H3B)
  Promoter: None
  Cloning method: Gateway Cloning
  Sequencing primers: 5′ M13pUC-fwd; 3′ M13-Rev
Terms and licenses: Academic/Nonprofit Terms; Industry Terms: Not Available to Industry
Depositor comments: Open state: NO stop codon immediately follows insert
How to cite: pDONR223_HIST1H3B_p.L101W was a gift from Jesse Boehm & William Hahn & David Root (Addgene plasmid # 81625 ; http://n2t.net/addgene:81625 ; RRID:Addgene_81625)
