>Addgene plasmid #81625 | pDONR223_HIST1H3B_p.L101W | depositor partial sequence | sequence record 154944 | Insert sequence
ATGGCTCGTACTAAACAGACAGCTCGGAAATCCACCGGCGGTAAAGCGCCACGCAAGCAGCTGGCTACCA
AGGCTGCTCGCAAGAGCGCGCCGGCTACCGGCGGCGTGAAAAAGCCTCACCGTTACCGCCCGGGCACTGT
GGCTCTGCGCGAGATCCGCCGCTACCAAAAGTCGACCGAGTTGCTGATTCGGAAGCTGCCGTTCCAGCGC
CTGGTGCGAGAAATCGCCCAAGACTTCAAGACCGATCTTCGCTTCCAGAGCTCTGCGGTGATGGCGCTGC
AGGAGGCTTGTGAGGCCTACTGGGTAGGGCTCTTTGAGGACACAAACCTTTGCGCCATCCATGCTAAGCG
AGTGACTATTATGCCCAAAGACATCCAGCTCGCTCGCCGCATTCGCGGAGAAAGAGCG
